Addgene plasmid #205617: pcDNA3.1-VEGFR2-V5/HIS
Purpose: Expression of human VEGFR2 receptor tyrosine kinase in mammalian cells
Depositing lab: Pavel Krejčí. Depositing organization: Masaryk University. Publication: One reporter for in-cell activity profiling of majority of protein kinase oncogenes. Gudernova I, Foldynova-Trantirkova S, Ghannamova BE, Fafilek B, Varecha M, Balek L, Hruba E, Jonatova L, Jelinkova I, Kunova Bosakova M, Trantirek L, Mayer J, Krejci P. Elife. 2017 Feb 15;6. pii: e21536. doi: 10.7554/eLife.21536. PubMed 28199182.
Backbone
  Vector backbone: pcDNA3.1-V5/His
  Backbone manufacturer: Invitrogen
  Vector type: Mammalian Expression
Growth in bacteria
  Bacterial resistance: Ampicillin, 100 μg/mL
  Growth temperature: 37°C
  Growth strain: DH5alpha
  Copy number: High Copy
Gene/Insert
  Gene/Insert name: VEGFR2 receptor tyrosine kinase
  Species: H. sapiens (human)
  Entrez Gene: KDR (a.k.a. CD309, FLK1, VEGFR, VEGFR2)
  Promoter: CMV
  Tag / fusion protein: V5-His (C terminal on backbone)
  Cloning method: TOPO Cloning
Terms and licenses: Academic/Nonprofit Terms; Industry Terms: Not Available to Industry
How to cite: pcDNA3.1-VEGFR2-V5/HIS was a gift from Pavel Krejčí (Addgene plasmid # 205617 ; http://n2t.net/addgene:205617 ; RRID:Addgene_205617)
