[The description below was written by a language model from this plasmid's Addgene catalogue record and pLannotate feature annotations shown in this document.]
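Description:
pcDNA3.1-VEGFR2-V5/HIS is a mammalian expression plasmid built on the Invitrogen pcDNA3.1-V5/His backbone, into which the human KDR coding sequence, encoding the VEGFR2 receptor tyrosine kinase, was inserted by TOPO cloning. The sequenced record is about 9.6 kb. Transcription of the receptor is driven by the human cytomegalovirus immediate-early enhancer and promoter and terminated by the bovine growth hormone polyadenylation signal. A T7 promoter lies between the CMV promoter and the insert, a standard backbone feature that can serve for in vitro transcription or as a sequencing primer site. The catalogue lists a backbone-encoded C-terminal V5-His tag. The feature table annotates the V5 epitope downstream of the KDR open reading frame but does not separately call the polyhistidine stretch. The V5 epitope permits antibody detection of the expressed receptor, and the His tag would allow metal-affinity capture.

In E. coli the plasmid replicates from a high-copy ColE1/pUC-type origin and is selected with ampicillin through the β-lactamase gene. An f1 origin is also present, allowing single-stranded DNA production. For mammalian cells, an SV40 enhancer/early promoter drives a neomycin phosphotransferase gene with an SV40 poly(A) signal, which can be used for G418 selection of stable transfectants. The short lac regulatory, lacI, ble, bom and HIV-1 LTR fragments in the automated annotation look like backbone remnants or small sequence matches rather than functional parts.

The stated purpose is expression of human VEGFR2 in mammalian cells. The associated publication concerns a reporter for in-cell activity profiling of protein kinase oncogenes, which suggests the construct supplied the kinase in such assays.
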