Features (pLannotate 1.2.2; 21 found; start..end, strand, type, name):
   3778..3796    -  promoter       T7 promoter: promoter for bacteriophage T7 RNA polymerase
   3812..3845    -  LTR            5' LTR (truncated) (fragment): truncated 5' long terminal repeat (LTR) from HIV-1
   3841..4044    -  promoter       CMV promoter: human cytomegalovirus (CMV) immediate early promoter
   4045..4424    -  enhancer       CMV enhancer: human cytomegalovirus immediate early enhancer
   4579..4631    +  misc_feature   bom (fragment): basis of mobility region from pBR322
   4690..4794    +  promoter       AmpR promoter: bla
   4795..5655    +  CDS            AmpR: β-lactamase; bla; confers resistance to ampicillin, carbenicillin, and related antibiotics
   5826..6414    +  rep_origin     ori: high-copy-number ColE1/pMB1/pBR322/pUC origin of replication
   6597..6689    +  CDS            lacI (fragment): lac repressor; lacI; The lac repressor binds to the lac operator to inhibit transcription in E. coli. This inhibition can be relieved by adding lactose or isopropyl-β-D-thiogalactopyranoside (IPTG).
   6702..6723    +  protein_bind   CAP binding site: CAP binding activates transcription in the presence of cAMP. E. coli catabolite activator protein
   6738..6768    +  promoter       lac promoter: promoter for the E. coli lac operon
   6776..6792    +  protein_bind   lac operator: The lac repressor binds to the lac operator to inhibit transcription in E. coli. This inhibition can be relieved by adding lactose or isopropyl-β-D-thiogalactopyranoside (IPTG). lac repressor encoded by lacI
   6865..6986    -  polyA_signal   SV40 poly(A) signal: SV40 polyadenylation signal
   6981..7139    -  CDS            ble (fragment): BLE_KLEPN - Experimental evidence at protein level: Swiss-Prot protein existence level 1. Binding protein with a strong affinity to the bleomycin family of antibiotics. Binds to CL990; an antimitotic-antibiotic compound. From Klebsiella pneumoniae.
   7165..7956    -  CDS            neo: KKA2_KLEPN - Also known as kan, nptII. Experimental evidence at protein level: Swiss-Prot protein existence level 1. Resistance to kanamycin, neomycin, paromomycin, ribostamycin, butirosin and gentamicin B. From Klebsiella pneumoniae.
   8023..8352    -  promoter       SV40 promoter: SV40 enhancer and early promoter
   8366..8794    -  rep_origin     f1 ori (sequence partly withheld): f1 bacteriophage origin of replication; arrow indicates direction of (+) strand synthesis
   8815..8836    -  promoter       SV40 promoter (fragment): SV40 enhancer and early promoter
   8840..9064    -  polyA_signal   bGH poly(A) signal: bovine growth hormone polyadenylation signal
   9120..9161    -  CDS            V5 tag: epitope tag from simian virus 5
   9234..3720    -  CDS            KDR (across the origin): VGFR2_HUMAN - Also known as FLK1, VEGFR2. Experimental evidence at protein level: Swiss-Prot protein existence level 1. Tyrosine-protein kinase that acts as a cell-surface receptor for VEGFA, VEGFC and VEGFD. Plays an essential role in the regulation of angiogenesis, vascular development, vascular permeability, and embryonic hematopoiesis. Promotes proliferation, survival, migration and differentiation of endothelial cells. Promotes reorganization of the actin cytoskeleton. Isoforms lacking a transmembrane domain, such as isoform 2 and isoform 3, may function as decoy receptors for VEGFA, VEGF
>Addgene plasmid #205617 | pcDNA3.1-VEGFR2-V5/HIS | addgene full sequence | sequence record 407178 | Addgene NGS Result
TTCAAATGTTTTTACACTCACAGGCCGGCTCTTTCGCTTACTGTTCTGCAGATACTGACTGATTCCTGCT
GTGTTGTCATAATGGAATTTGGGGTCACATACTTCCTCCTCCTCCATACAGGAAACAGGTGAGGTAGGCA
GAGAGAGTCCAGAATCCTCTTCCATGCTCAAAGTCTCTGATATCGGAAGAACAATGTAGTCTTTGCCATC
CTGCTGAGCATTAGCTTGCAAGAGATTTCCCAAATGTTCCACCAACTCTGAAAACGTGGGTCTCTGACTG
GGCTCCCCGTGCCAGCAGTCCAGCATGGTCTGGTACATTTCTGGTGTAGTATAATCAGGGGCCCTCATTC
TAGTTCCTTCTTTCAATCGCCTACAAAATTCTTCATCAATCTTTACCCCAGGATATGGAGAAGCACCTAA
GGAAAATATTTCCCACAGCAAAACACCAAAAGACCAGACGTCACTCTGGATTGTGTACACTCTGTCAAAA
ATTGTTTCTGGGGCCATCCATTTCAAAGGGAGGCGAGCATCTCCTTTTCTGACATAATCTGGATCTTTAT
AAATATCCCGGGCCAAGCCAAAGTCACAGATTTTAACCACGTTCTTCTCCGATAAGAGGATATTTCGTGC
CGCCAGGTCCCTGTGGATACACTTTCGCGATGCCAAGAACTCCATGCCCTTAGCCACTTGGAAGCTGTAA
CAGATGAGATGCTCCAAGGTCAGGAAGTCCTTATACAGATCTTCAGGAGCTTCCTCTTCTTCTACATCAC
TGAGGGACTTCTCCTCCACAAATCCAGAGCTGGCTGAGCTCTGGCTACTGGTGATGCTGTCCAAGCGCCG
TTTCAGATCCACAGGGATTGCTCCAACGTAGTCTTTCCCTTGACGGAATCGTGCCCCTTTGGTCTTGTAG
GGGACAAATTCATTTCTCTTGCTCCTCAGGTAAGTGGACAGGTTTCCAAATTTGCAGAATTCCACAATCA
CCATGAGTGGCCCTCCTGGCTTGGTACAGGCACCTAGAAGGTTGACCACATTGAGATGGTGACCAATATG
AATGAGGATCTTGAGTTCAGACATGAGAGCTCGATGCTCACTGTGTGTTGCTCCTTCTTTCAACATTTTG
ACTGCTACTGTCCTGCAAGTTGCTGTCTTGTCAATTCCAAAGGCATCTGCTTCAATCACTTGGCCAAAGG
CACCACGGCCAAGAGGCTTACCTAGCTTCAGCCGGTCTCTGGGGAATTCCCATTTGCTGGCATCATAAGG
CAGTCGTTCACAATGTTCATCCAATGGGAGTTCATCTGGATCCATGACGATGGACAAGTAGCCTGTCTTC
AGTTCCCCTCCATTGGCCCGCTTAACGGTCCGTAGGATGATGACAAGAAGTAGCCAGAAGAACATGGCAA
TCACCGCCGTGCCTACTAGAATAATGATTTCCAAGTTCGTCTTTTCCTGGGCACCTTCTATTATGAAAAA
TGCCTCCACTTTTGCACAGCCAAGAACACTGCATGCCTGGCAGGTGTAGAGGCCTTCGTCCTCCTTCCTC
ACTCTGCGGATAGTGAGGTTCCGGTTCCCATCCTTCAATACAATGCCTGAGTCTTCTACAAGGGTCTCAT
TATCTTTAAACCACATGATCTGTGGAGGGGGATTCCCAGATGCCGTGCATGAGACTTCGATGCTTTCCCC
AATACTTGTCGTCTGATTCTCCAGGTTTCCTGTGATCGTGGGTGCCACACGCTCTAGGACTGTGAGCTGC
CTGACCACGCAATGTCTTTTCTTGGTCTTCCTGTCTTGAGCAAGGCAGACATAGTCTCCTTGGTCCTGCA
AGGATGCATTCTTAAGCTCCATGATCAAAATGTCATTTGTGCTATTAGAGAACATGGTGGCATTCAATTT
CCAAAGAGTATCCAAGTTCTTGCAAACAGGTGTGGGCAACTCTCCCACATGGATTGGCAGAGGCTGTGGG
CCAAGCTTGTACCATGTGAGGTTCTCAAACGTAGATCTGTCTGCAGTGCACCACAAAGACACGCTCTCCT
GCTCAGTGGGCTGCATGTCAGGTTGCAAAGTAATTTCAGGACCCCTGGTCACGTGGAAGGAGATCACCCT
CTCTCCTCTCCCGACTTTGTTGACCGCTTCACATTTGTACAAAGCTGACACATTTGCCGCTTGGATAACA
AGGGTACTTACAGTTTTGTTTTTTCCTTCAATTAGAGCAAATTGATTTTTATTAACTTCAATTTTATTTC
CTCCCTGGAAGTCCTCCACACTTCTCCATTCTTCACAAGGGTATGGGTTTGTCACTGAGACAGCTTGGCT
GGGCTCGTTGGCGCACTCTTCCTCCAACTGCCAATACCAGTGGATGTGATGCGGGGGAGGAATGGCATAG
ACCGTACATGTCAGCGTTTGAGTGGTGCCGTACTGGTAGGAATCCACAGGAGAGATTAGAGATTTCTCAC
CAATCTGGGGTGGGACATACACAACCAGAGAGACCACATGGCTCTGCTTCTCCTTTGAAATGGGATTGGT
AAGGATGACAGTGTAATTTCCTGTGTCTCTTTCACTCACTTCCATAATCGTCAGTACATGCCCCGCTTTA
ATTGTGTGATTGGACTCAAGGGGTATTCCATTTTTATACCATTTTATTTCTGGGGGTGGGTAACCAAGGT
ACTTCGCAGGGATTCTGACACGCTCCCCCACCGTGGCTTCCACCAGAGATTCCATGCCACTTCCAAAAGC
AACAAAAGGTTTTTCATGGACCCTGACAAATGTGCTGTTCTTCTTGGTCATCAGCCCACTGGATGCTGCA
CAGGTGTACAATCCTTGGTCACTCCGGGTTACACCATCTATAGTTAAGGTGCTCAAAAATTTCTTCATCT
CACTCCCAGACTGGGTTTTTAGGTCTCGGTTTACAAGTTTCTTATGCTGATGCTTCGAAGAAGGGTATTC
CCAGTTGAAGTCAATCCCCACATTTAGTTCAGTTCTTGCTGTACAATTTAAGACAAGCTTTTCTCCAACA
GATAGTTCAATTCCATGAGACGGACTCAGAACCACATCATAAATCCTATACCCTACAACGACAACTATGT
ACATAATAGACTGGTAACTTTCATCATTAATTTTTGCTTCACAGAAGACCATGCCAGCATAGCTGATCAT
GTAGCTGGGAATAGTAAAGCCCTTCTTGCTGTCCCAGGAAATTCTGTTACCATCAGGAACAAATCTCTTT
TCTGGGTATCTTGCACAAAGTGACACGTTGAGATTTGAAATGGACCCGAGACATGGAATCACCACAGTTT
TGTTTTTGTTCTCAGTAATGTACACGACTCCATGTTGGTCACTAACAGAAGCAATAAATGGAGATCTGTA
ATCTTGAACATAGACATAAATGACCGAGGCCAAGTCAGTTTCCCGGTAGAAGCACTTGTAGGCTCCAGTG
TCATTTCCGATCACTTTTGGAATTGTGAGTGTCTTACAGAAGAGGCCATCGCTGCACTCAGTCACCTCCA
CCCTTTGCTCACTGCCACTCTGATTATTGGGCCAAAGCCAGTCCAAGTCCCTCTGTCCCCTGCAAGTAAT
TTGAAGAGTTGTATTAGCCTTAATTGTAAGTATGTCTTTTTGTATGCTGAGCCTGGGCAGATCAAGAGAA
ACACTAGGCAAACCCACAGAGGCGGCCCGGGTCTCCACGCAGAGCCACAGGGCGACGGCCAGCAGCACCT
TGCTCTGCATGGTGAAGGGTACTGGATCCGAGCTCGGTACCAAGCTTAACTAGCCAGCTTGGGTCTCCCT
ATAGTGAGTCGTATTAATTTCGATAAGCCAGTAAGCAGTGGGTTCTCTAGTTAGCCAGAGAGCTCTGCTT
ATATAGACCTCCCACCGTACACGCCTACCGCCCATTTGCGTCAATGGGGCGGAGTTGTTACGACATTTTG
GAAAGTCCCGTTGATTTTGGTGCCAAAACAAACTCCCATTGACGTCAATGGGGTGGAGACTTGGAAATCC
CCGTGAGTCAAACCGCTATCCACGCCCATTGATGTACTGCCAAAACCGCATCACCATGGTAATAGCGATG
ACTAATACGTAGATGTACTGCCAAGTAGGAAAGTCCCATAAGGTCATGTACTGGGCATAATGCCAGGCGG
GCCATTTACCGTCATTGACGTCAATAGGGGGCGTACTTGGCATATGATACACTTGATGTACTGCCAAGTG
GGCAGTTTACCGTAAATACTCCACCCATTGACGTCAATGGAAAGTCCCTATTGGCGTTACTATGGGAACA
TACGTCATTATTGACGTCAATGGGCGGGGGTCGTTGGGCGGTCAGCCAGGCGGGCCATTTACCGTAAGTT
ATGTAACGCGGAACTCCATATATGGGCTATGAACTAATGACCCCGTAATTGATTACTATTAATAACTAGT
CAATAATCAATGTCAACGCGTATATCTGGCCCGTACATCGCGAAGCAGCGCAAAACGCCTAACCCTAAGC
AGATTCTTCATGCAATTGTCGGTCAAGCCTTGCCTTGTTGTAGCTTAAATTTTGCTCGCGCACTACTCAG
CGACCTCCAACACACAAGCAGGGAGCAGATACTGGCTTAACTATGCGGCATCAGAGCAGATTGTACTGAG
AGTGCACCATAGGGGATCGGGAGATCTCCCGATCCGTCGACGTCAGGTGGCACTTTTCGGGGAAATGTGC
GCGGAACCCCTATTTGTTTATTTTTCTAAATACATTCAAATATGTATCCGCTCATGAGACAATAACCCTG
ATAAATGCTTCAATAATATTGAAAAAGGAAGAGTATGAGTATTCAACATTTCCGTGTCGCCCTTATTCCC
TTTTTTGCGGCATTTTGCCTTCCTGTTTTTGCTCACCCAGAAACGCTGGTGAAAGTAAAAGATGCTGAAG
ATCAGTTGGGTGCACGAGTGGGTTACATCGAACTGGATCTCAACAGCGGTAAGATCCTTGAGAGTTTTCG
CCCCGAAGAACGTTTTCCAATGATGAGCACTTTTAAAGTTCTGCTATGTGGCGCGGTATTATCCCGTATT
GACGCCGGGCAAGAGCAACTCGGTCGCCGCATACACTATTCTCAGAATGACTTGGTTGAGTACTCACCAG
TCACAGAAAAGCATCTTACGGATGGCATGACAGTAAGAGAATTATGCAGTGCTGCCATAACCATGAGTGA
TAACACTGCGGCCAACTTACTTCTGACAACGATCGGAGGACCGAAGGAGCTAACCGCTTTTTTGCACAAC
ATGGGGGATCATGTAACTCGCCTTGATCGTTGGGAACCGGAGCTGAATGAAGCCATACCAAACGACGAGC
GTGACACCACGATGCCTGTAGCAATGGCAACAACGTTGCGCAAACTATTAACTGGCGAACTACTTACTCT
AGCTTCCCGGCAACAATTAATAGACTGGATGGAGGCGGATAAAGTTGCAGGACCACTTCTGCGCTCGGCC
CTTCCGGCTGGCTGGTTTATTGCTGATAAATCTGGAGCCGGTGAGCGTGGGTCTCGCGGTATCATTGCAG
CACTGGGGCCAGATGGTAAGCCCTCCCGTATCGTAGTTATCTACACGACGGGGAGTCAGGCAACTATGGA
TGAACGAAATAGACAGATCGCTGAGATAGGTGCCTCACTGATTAAGCATTGGTAACTGTCAGACCAAGTT
TACTCATATATACTTTAGATTGATTTAAAACTTCATTTTTAATTTAAAAGGATCTAGGTGAAGATCCTTT
TTGATAATCTCATGACCAAAATCCCTTAACGTGAGTTTTCGTTCCACTGAGCGTCAGACCCCGTAGAAAA
GATCAAAGGATCTTCTTGAGATCCTTTTTTTCTGCGCGTAATCTGCTGCTTGCAAACAAAAAAACCACCG
CTACCAGCGGTGGTTTGTTTGCCGGATCAAGAGCTACCAACTCTTTTTCCGAAGGTAACTGGCTTCAGCA
GAGCGCAGATACCAAATACTGTTCTTCTAGTGTAGCCGTAGTTAGGCCACCACTTCAAGAACTCTGTAGC
ACCGCCTACATACCTCGCTCTGCTAATCCTGTTACCAGTGGCTGCTGCCAGTGGCGATAAGTCGTGTCTT
ACCGGGTTGGACTCAAGACGATAGTTACCGGATAAGGCGCAGCGGTCGGGCTGAACGGGGGGTTCGTGCA
CACAGCCCAGCTTGGAGCGAACGACCTACACCGAACTGAGATACCTACAGCGTGAGCTATGAGAAAGCGC
CACGCTTCCCGAAGGGAGAAAGGCGGACAGGTATCCGGTAAGCGGCAGGGTCGGAACAGGAGAGCGCACG
AGGGAGCTTCCAGGGGGAAACGCCTGGTATCTTTATAGTCCTGTCGGGTTTCGCCACCTCTGACTTGAGC
GTCGATTTTTGTGATGCTCGTCAGGGGGGCGGAGCCTATGGAAAAACGCCAGCAACGCGGCCTTTTTACG
GTTCCTGGCCTTTTGCTGGCCTTTTGCTCACATGTTCTTTCCTGCGTTATCCCCTGATTCTGTGGATAAC
CGTATTACCGCCTTTGAGTGAGCTGATACCGCTCGCCGCAGCCGAACGACCGAGCGCAGCGAGTCAGTGA
GCGAGGAAGCGGAAGAGCGCCCAATACGCAAACCGCCTCTCCCCGCGCGTTGGCCGATTCATTAATGCAG
CTGGCACGACAGGTTTCCCGACTGGAAAGCGGGCAGTGAGCGCAACGCAATTAATGTGAGTTAGCTCACT
CATTAGGCACCCCAGGCTTTACACTTTATGCTTCCGGCTCGTATGTTGTGTGGAATTGTGAGCGGATAAC
AATTTCACACAGGAAACAGCTATGACCATGATTACGCCAAGCTCTAGCTAGAGGTCGACGGTATACAGAC
ATGATAAGATACATTGATGAGTTTGGACAAACCACAACTAGAATGCAGTGAAAAAAATGCTTTATTTGTG
AAATTTGTGATGCTATTGCTTTATTTGTAACCATTATAAGCTGCAATAAACAAGTTGGGGTGGGCGAAGA
ACTCCAGCATGAGATCCCCGCGCTGGAGGATCATCCAGCCGGCGTCCCGGAAAACGATTCCGAAGCCCAA
CCTTTCATAGAAGGCGGCGGTGGAATCGAAATCTCGTGATGGCAGGTTGGGCGTCGCTTGGTCGGTCATT
TCGCGAACCCCAGAGTCCCGCTCAGAAGAACTCGTCAAGAAGGCGATAGAAGGCGATGCGCTGCGAATCG
GGAGCGGCGATACCGTAAAGCACGAGGAAGCGGTCAGCCCATTCGCCGCCAAGCTCTTCAGCAATATCAC
GGGTAGCCAACGCTATGTCCTGATAGCGGTCCGCCACACCCAGCCGGCCACAGTCGATGAATCCAGAAAA
GCGGCCATTTTCCACCATGATATTCGGCAAGCAGGCATCGCCATGGGTCACGACGAGATCCTCGCCGTCG
GGCATGCGCGCCTTGAGCCTGGCGAACAGTTCGGCTGGCGCGAGCCCCTGATGCTCTTCGTCCAGATCAT
CCTGATCGACAAGACCGGCTTCCATCCGAGTACGTGCTCGCTCGATGCGATGTTTCGCTTGGTGGTCGAA
TGGGCAGGTAGCCGGATCAAGCGTATGCAGCCGCCGCATTGCATCAGCCATGATGGATACTTTCTCGGCA
GGAGCAAGGTGAGATGACAGGAGATCCTGCCCCGGCACTTCGCCCAATAGCAGCCAGTCCCTTCCCGCTT
CAGTGACAACGTCGAGCACAGCTGCGCAAGGAACGCCCGTCGTGGCCAGCCACGATAGCCGCGCTGCCTC
GTCCTGCAGTTCATTCAGGGCACCGGACAGGTCGGTCTTGACAAAAAGAACCGGGCGCCCCTGCGCTGAC
AGCCGGAACACGGCGGCATCAGAGCAGCCGATTGTCTGTTGTGCCCAGTCATAGCCGAATAGCCTCTCCA
CCCAAGCGGCCGGAGAACCTGCGTGCAATCCATCTTGTTCAATCATGCGAAACGATCCTCATCCTGTCTC
TTGATCAGATCCGAAAATGGATATACAAGCTCCCGGGAGCTTTTTGCAAAAGCCTAGGCCTCCAAAAAAG
CCTCCTCACTACTTCTGGAATAGCTCAGAGGCAGAGGCGGCCTCGGCCTCTGCATAAATAAAAAAAATTA
GTCAGCCATGGGGCGGAGAATGGGCGGAACTGGGCGGAGTTAGGGGCGGGATGGGCGGAGTTAGGGGCGG
GACTATGGTTGCTGACTAATTGAGATGCATGCTTTGCATACTTCTGCCTGCTGGGGAGCCTGGGGACTTT
CCACACCTGGTTGCTGACTAATTGAGATGCATGCTTTGCATACTTCTGCCTGCTGGGGAGCCTGGGGACT
TTCCACACCCTAACTGACACACATTCCACAGAATTAATTCGCGTTAAATTTTTGTTAAATCAGCTCATTT
TTTAACCAATAGGCCGAAATCGGCAAAATCCCTTATAAATCAAAAGAATAGACCGAGATAGGGT
[37 nt withheld, positions 8465-8501]
AAAGAACGTGGACTCCAACGTCAAAGG
[49 nt withheld, positions 8529-8577]
T
[91 nt withheld, positions 8579-8669]
G
[124 nt withheld, positions 8671-8794]
GGGGATACCCCCTAGAGCCCCAGCTGGTTCTTTCCGCCTCAGAAGCCATAGAGCCCACCGCATCCCCAGC
ATGCCTGCTATTGTCTTCCCAATCCTCCCCCTTGCTGTCCTGCCCCACCCCACCCCCCAGAATAGAATGA
CACCTACTCAGACAATGCGATGCAATTTCCTCATTTTATTAGGAAAGGACAGTGGGAGTGGCACCTTCCA
GGGTCAAGGAAGGCACGGGGGAGGGGCAAACAACAGATGGCTGGCAACTAGAAGGCACAGTCGAGGCTGA
TCAGCGGGTTTAAACTCAATGGTGATGGTGATGATGACCGGTACGCGTAGAATCGAGACCGAGGAGAGGG
TTAGGGATAGGCTTACCTTCGAACCGCGGGCCCTCTAGACTCGAGCGGCCGCCACTGTGCTGGATATCTG
CAGAATTGTCTTGACCCTTAACAGGAGGAGAGCTCAGTGTGGTCCCCGAGTCAGGCTGGAGAATCTGGGC
TGTGCTACCGGTTTGCACTCCAATCTCTATCAGCTTTAAAAGTTCTGCTTCCTCACTGGAGTACACGGTG
GTGTCTGTGTCATCGGAGTGATATCCGGACTGGTAGCCGCTTGTCTGGTTTGAGCCTTCAGATGCCACAG
ACTCCCTGCTTTTGCTGGGCACCATTCCACCAAAAGATGGAGATAATTTGGTTCTGTCTTCCAAAGTTTT
CAGCTCTTCTGAGGCAAGAACCATACCACTGTCCGTCTGGTTGTCATCTGGGATTACTTTTACTTCTGGT
TCTTCTAACGGGATATC
